>Addgene plasmid #44877 | pFA6a-link-yoTagRFP-T-CaURA3 | depositor full sequence | sequence record 62122 | pFA6a-link-yoTagRFP-T-CaURA3 sequence 4918 bps
GCGCCACTTCTAAATAAGCGAATTTCTTATGATTTATGATTTTTATTATTAAATAAGTTATAAAAAAAAT
AAGTGTATACAAATTTTAAAGTGACTCTTAGGTTTTAAAACGAAAATTCTTATTCTTGAGTAACTCTTTC
CTGTAGGTCAGGTTGCTTTCTCAGGTATAGTATGAGGTCGCTCTTATTGACCACACCTCTACCGGCAGAT
CCGCTAGGGATAACAGGGTAATATAGATCTGTTTAGCTTGCCTCGTCCCCGCCGGGTCACCCGGCCAGCG
ACATGGAGGCCCAGAATACCCTCCTTGACAGTCTTGACGTGCGCAGCTCAGGGGCATGATGTGACTGTCG
CCCGTACATTTAGCCCATACATCCCCATGTATAATCATTTGCATCCATACATTTTGATGGCCGCACGGCG
CGAAGCAAAAATTACGGCTCCTCGCTGCAGACCTGCGAGCAGGGAAACGCTCCCCTCACAGACGCGTTGA
ATTGTCCCCACGCCGCGCCCCTGTAGAGAAATATAAAAGGTTAGGATTTGCCACTGAGGTTCTTCTTTCA
TATACTTCCTTTTAAAATCTTGCTAGGATACAGTTCTCACATCACATCCGAACATAAACAACCATGACAG
TCAACACTAAGACCTATAGTGAGAGAGCAGAAACTCATGCCTCACCAGTAGCACAGCGATTATTTCGATT
AATGGAACTGAAGAAAACCAATTTATGTGCATCAATTGACGTTGATACCACTAAGGAATTCCTTGAATTA
ATTGATAAATTAGGTCCTTATGTATGCTTAATCAAGACTCATATTGATATAATCAATGATTTTTCCTATG
AATCCACTATTGAACCATTATTAGAACTTTCACGTAAACATCAATTTATGATTTTTGAAGATAGAAAATT
TGCTGATATTGGTAATACCGTAAAGAAACAATATATTGGTGGAGTTTATAAAATTAGTAGTTGGGCAGAT
ATTACCAATGCTCATGGTGTCACTGGGAATGGAGTGGTTGAAGGATTAAAACAGGGAGCTAAAGAAACCA
CCACCAACCAAGAGCCAAGAGGGTTATTGATGTTAGCTGAATTATCATCAGTGGGATCATTAGCATATGG
AGAATATTCTCAAAAAACTGTTGAAATTGCTAAATCCGATAAGGAATTTGTTATTGGATTTATTGCCCAA
CGTGATATGGGTGGCCAAGAAGAAGGATTTGATTGGCTTATTATGACACCTGGAGTTGGATTAGATGATA
AAGGTGATGGATTAGGACAACAATATAGAACTGTTGATGAAGTTGTTAGCACTGGAACTGATATTATCAT
TGTTGGTAGAGGATTGTTTGGTAAAGGAAGAGATCCAGATATTGAAGGTAAAAGGTATAGAAATGCTGGT
TGGAATGCTTATTTGAAAAAGACTGGCCAATTATAATCAGTACTGACAATAAAAAGATTCTTGTTTTCAA
GAACTTGTCATTTGTATAGTTTTTTTATATTGTAGTTGTTCTATTTTAATCAAATGTTAGCGTGATTTAT
ATTTTTTTTCGCCTCGACATCATCTGCCCAGATGCGAAGTTAAGTGCGCAGAAAGTAATATCATGCGTCA
ATCGTATGTGAATGCTGGTCGCTATACTGCTGTCGATTCGATACTAACGCCGCCATCCAGTGTCGAAAAC
GAGCTCGAATTCATCGATGATATCAGATCCACTAGTGGCCTATGCGGCCGCGGATCTGCCGGTCTCCCTA
TAGTGAGTCGTATTAATTTCGATAAGCCAGGTTAACCTGCATTAATGAATCGGCCAACGCGCGGGGAGAG
GCGGTTTGCGTATTGGGCGCTCTTCCGCTTCCTCGCTCACTGACTCGCTGCGCTCGGTCGTTCGGCTGCG
GCGAGCGGTATCAGCTCACTCAAAGGCGGTAATACGGTTATCCACAGAATCAGGGGATAACGCAGGAAAG
AACATGTGAGCAAAAGGCCAGCAAAAGGCCAGGAACCGTAAAAAGGCCGCGTTGCTGGCGTTTTTCCATA
GGCTCCGCCCCCCTGACGAGCATCACAAAAATCGACGCTCAAGTCAGAGGTGGCGAAACCCGACAGGACT
ATAAAGATACCAGGCGTTTCCCCCTGGAAGCTCCCTCGTGCGCTCTCCTGTTCCGACCCTGCCGCTTACC
GGATACCTGTCCGCCTTTCTCCCTTCGGGAAGCGTGGCGCTTTCTCAATGCTCACGCTGTAGGTATCTCA
GTTCGGTGTAGGTCGTTCGCTCCAAGCTGGGCTGTGTGCACGAACCCCCCGTTCAGCCCGACCGCTGCGC
CTTATCCGGTAACTATCGTCTTGAGTCCAACCCGGTAAGACACGACTTATCGCCACTGGCAGCAGCCACT
GGTAACAGGATTAGCAGAGCGAGGTATGTAGGCGGTGCTACAGAGTTCTTGAAGTGGTGGCCTAACTACG
GCTACACTAGAAGGACAGTATTTGGTATCTGCGCTCTGCTGAAGCCAGTTACCTTCGGAAAAAGAGTTGG
TAGCTCTTGATCCGGCAAACAAACCACCGCTGGTAGCGGTGGTTTTTTTGTTTGCAAGCAGCAGATTACG
CGCAGAAAAAAAGGATCTCAAGAAGATCCTTTGATCTTTTCTACGGGGTCTGACGCTCAGTGGAACGAAA
ACTCACGTTAAGGGATTTTGGTCATGAGATTATCAAAAAGGATCTTCACCTAGATCCTTTTAAATTAAAA
ATGAAGTTTTAAATCAATCTAAAGTATATATGAGTAAACTTGGTCTGACAGTTACCAATGCTTAATCAGT
GAGGCACCTATCTCAGCGATCTGTCTATTTCGTTCATCCATAGTTGCCTGACTCCCCGTCGTGTAGATAA
CTACGATACGGGAGGGCTTACCATCTGGCCCCAGTGCTGCAATGATACCGCGAGACCCACGCTCACCGGC
TCCAGATTTATCAGCAATAAACCAGCCAGCCGGAAGGGCCGAGCGCAGAAGTGGTCCTGCAACTTTATCC
GCCTCCATCCAGTCTATTAATTGTTGCCGGGAAGCTAGAGTAAGTAGTTCGCCAGTTAATAGTTTGCGCA
ACGTTGTTGCCATTGCTACAGGCATCGTGGTGTCACGCTCGTCGTTTGGTATGGCTTCATTCAGCTCCGG
TTCCCAACGATCAAGGCGAGTTACATGATCCCCCATGTTGTGCAAAAAAGCGGTTAGCTCCTTCGGTCCT
CCGATCGTTGTCAGAAGTAAGTTGGCCGCAGTGTTATCACTCATGGTTATGGCAGCACTGCATAATTCTC
TTACTGTCATGCCATCCGTAAGATGCTTTTCTGTGACTGGTGAGTACTCAACCAAGTCATTCTGAGAATA
GTGTATGCGGCGACCGAGTTGCTCTTGCCCGGCGTCAATACGGGATAATACCGCGCCACATAGCAGAACT
TTAAAAGTGCTCATCATTGGAAAACGTTCTTCGGGGCGAAAACTCTCAAGGATCTTACCGCTGTTGAGAT
CCAGTTCGATGTAACCCACTCGTGCACCCAACTGATCTTCAGCATCTTTTACTTTCACCAGCGTTTCTGG
GTGAGCAAAAACAGGAAGGCAAAATGCCGCAAAAAAGGGAATAAGGGCGACACGGAAATGTTGAATACTC
ATACTCTTCCTTTTTCAATATTATTGAAGCATTTATCAGGGTTATTGTCTCATGAGCGGATACATATTTG
AATGTATTTAGAAAAATAAACAAATAGGGGTTCCGCGCACATTTCCCCGAAAAGTGCCACCTGACGTCTA
AGAAACCATTATTATCATGACATTAACCTATAAAAATAGGCGTATCACGAGGCCCTTTCGTCTCGCGCGT
TTCGGTGATGACGGTGAAAACCTCTGACACATGCAGCTCCCGGAGACGGTCACAGCTTGTCTGTAAGCGG
ATGCCGGGAGCAGACAAGCCCGTCAGGGCGCGTCAGCGGGTGTTGGCGGGTGTCGGGGCTGGCTTAACTA
TGCGGCATCAGAGCAGATTGTACTGAGAGTGCACCATATGGACATATTGTCGTTAGAACGCGGCTACAAT
TAATACATAACCTTATGTATCATACACATACGATTTAGGTGACACTATAGAACGCGGCCGCCAGCTGAAG
CTTCGTACGCTGCAGGTCGACGGATCGGTGACGGTGCTGGTTTAATTAACATGGTATCTAAAGGTGAAGA
GTTGATAAAGGAAAATATGCACATGAAACTCTATATGGAAGGCACAGTGAATAACCATCATTTTAAGTGT
ACTTCAGAAGGAGAAGGTAAGCCTTATGAGGGGACACAAACTATGAGAATTAAAGTTGTTGAAGGAGGTC
CACTACCATTCGCTTTTGACATCCTGGCAACGAGCTTCATGTATGGCTCCAGAACATTCATAAACCATAC
ACAAGGTATTCCAGATTTCTTCAAACAAAGTTTTCCAGAAGGCTTTACTTGGGAGAGAGTTACTACCTAC
GAGGACGGGGGTGTTTTAACTGCGACACAGGATACATCATTACAAGATGGCTGTTTGATCTACAACGTAA
AAATCAGAGGTGTCAATTTTCCATCTAACGGACCTGTTATGCAGAAAAAGACCTTGGGTTGGGAGGCTAA
TACTGAAATGCTATACCCAGCAGATGGAGGATTGGAAGGTAGGACAGATATGGCATTGAAACTTGTAGGA
GGCGGTCACCTAATTTGCAACTTTAAGACAACCTACAGAAGCAAAAAGCCTGCTAAAAATCTTAAAATGC
CAGGGGTGTACTACGTGGATCATAGACTTGAACGTATCAAGGAAGCTGACAAAGAGACTTACGTTGAACA
ACACGAAGTCGCCGTCGCCAGATACTGTGACTTACCTTCAAAGTTAGGTCATAAACTGAATGGTATGGAT
GAATTGTATAAGTAAGGC
Features (pLannotate 1.2.2; 13 found; start..end, strand, type, name):
     18..205     +  terminator     ADH1 terminator: S. cerevisiae ADH1; transcription terminator for the S. cerevisiae alcohol dehydrogenase 1 (ADH1) gene
    280..623     +  promoter       TEF promoter: Ashbya gossypii TEF promoter
    642..1430    +  CDS            URA3: PYRF_YEAST - Experimental evidence at protein level: Swiss-Prot protein existence level 1. From Saccharomyces cerevisiae (strain ATCC 204508 / S288c) (Baker's yeast).
   1442..1639    +  terminator     TEF terminator: Ashbya gossypii TEF terminator
   1747..1765    -  promoter       T7 promoter: promoter for bacteriophage T7 RNA polymerase
   1787..1840    -  CDS            lacI (fragment): lac repressor; lacI; The lac repressor binds to the lac operator to inhibit transcription in E. coli. This inhibition can be relieved by adding lactose or isopropyl-β-D-thiogalactopyranoside (IPTG).
   2023..2611    -  rep_origin     ori: high-copy-number ColE1/pMB1/pBR322/pUC origin of replication
   2782..3642    -  CDS            AmpR: β-lactamase; bla; confers resistance to ampicillin, carbenicillin, and related antibiotics
   3643..3747    -  promoter       AmpR promoter: bla
   3842..3877    +  CDS            rop (fragment): Rop protein, which maintains plasmids at low copy number; rop
   3979..4030    +  misc_feature   bom (fragment): basis of mobility region from pBR322
   4093..4111    +  promoter       SP6 promoter: promoter for bacteriophage SP6 RNA polymerase
   4181..4912    +  CDS            TagRFP-T: TagRFP-T is a basic (constitutively fluorescent) red fluorescent protein published in 2008, derived from Entacmaea quadricolor. It has low acid sensitivity.
