[The description below was written by a language model from this plasmid's Addgene catalogue record and pLannotate feature annotations shown in this document.]
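Description:
pFA6a-link-yoTagRFP-T-CaURA3 is a yeast tagging vector built on the pFA6a backbone, intended as a template cassette for creating chromosomal gene fusions to a red fluorescent protein in Saccharomyces cerevisiae rather than as a self-replicating yeast expression plasmid. The feature table shows no yeast origin or centromere. In E. coli it is propagated through a high-copy ColE1/pUC-type origin and selected with ampicillin via the β-lactamase gene and its native promoter. Short fragments annotated as lacI, rop and bom appear to be backbone remnants, and SP6 and T7 promoters flank the cassette region.

The payload is a two-part module. The first part is yoTagRFP-T, a synthetic, yeast codon-optimized coding sequence for TagRFP-T, a constitutively fluorescent red protein derived from Entacmaea quadricolor. No promoter is annotated directly upstream of it, which fits its role as a fusion partner expressed from the tagged gene's own promoter. The "link" in the name implies a linker preceding the fluorescent protein, though this is not annotated separately. Because the circular map wraps around, the ADH1 terminator at the start of the record lies immediately downstream of the fluorescent protein and terminates the fusion transcript. The second part is the selectable marker, a URA3 coding sequence placed between the Ashbya gossypii TEF promoter and TEF terminator. The annotation tool matched it to the S. cerevisiae URA3 protein, whereas the plasmid name and stated purpose call it CaUra3, so the match probably reflects homology. It allows selection of uracil prototrophs in ura3 strains. The vector derives from an earlier published set of optimized fluorescent protein tagging cassettes for budding yeast.
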