Addgene plasmid #44877: pFA6a-link-yoTagRFP-T-CaURA3
Purpose: Yeast tagging vector to create gene fusion with yeast optimized TagRFP-T with CaUra3 selection
Depositing lab: Wendell Lim & Kurt Thorn. Depositing organization: University of California, San Francisco (UCSF). Publication: Improved Blue, Green, and Red Fluorescent Protein Tagging Vectors for S. cerevisiae. Lee S, Lim WA, Thorn KS. PLoS One. 2013 Jul 2;8(7):e67902. doi: 10.1371/journal.pone.0067902. Print 2013. PubMed 23844123.
Backbone
  Vector backbone: pFA6a
  Vector type: Yeast Expression
  Selectable markers: URA3
Growth in bacteria
  Bacterial resistance: Ampicillin, 100 μg/mL
  Growth temperature: 37°C
  Growth strain: DH5alpha
  Copy number: Unknown
Gene/Insert
  Gene/Insert name: yoTagRFP-T (alt name: Yeast Optimized TagRFP-T)
  Species: Synthetic
Terms and licenses: Academic/Nonprofit Terms; Industry Terms: Not Available to Industry
Depositor comments: This vector is derived from the sequences published in “Optimized cassettes for fluorescent protein tagging in Saccharomyces cerevisiae.” Sheff MA, Thorn KS. Yeast. 2004 Jun;21(8):661-70. These plasmids were generated with funding from an NIGMS Systems Biology Center grant, number P50 GM081879. Please acknowledge this grant if you use these plasmids.
How to cite: pFA6a-link-yoTagRFP-T-CaURA3 was a gift from Wendell Lim & Kurt Thorn (Addgene plasmid # 44877 ; http://n2t.net/addgene:44877 ; RRID:Addgene_44877)
