>Addgene plasmid #44877 | pFA6a-link-yoTagRFP-T-CaURA3 | addgene partial sequence | sequence record 72521 | Sp6 5'-ATTTAGGTGACACTATAG-3'
CGCTGCAGGTCGACGGATCGGTGACGGTGCTGGTTTAATTAACATGGTATCTAAAGGTGAAGAGTTGATA
AAGGAAAATATGCACATGAAACTCTATATGGAAGGCACAGTGAATAACCATCATTTTAAGTGTACTTCAG
AAGGAGAAGGTAAGCCTTATGAGGGGACACAAACTATGAGAATTAAAGTTGTTGAAGGAGGTCCACTACC
ATTCGCTTTTGACATCCTGGCAACGAGCTTCATGTATGGCTCCAGAACATTCATAAACCATACACAAGGT
ATTCCAGATTTCTTCAAACAAAGTTTTCCAGAAGGCTTTACTTGGGAGAGAGTTACTACCTACGAGGACG
GGGGTGTTTTAACTGCGACACAGGATACATCATTACAAGATGGCTGTTTGATCTACAACGTAAAAATCAG
AGGTGTCAATTTTCCATCTAACGGACCTGTTATGCAGAAAAAGACCTTGGGTTGGGAGGCTAATACTGAA
ATGCTATACCCAGCAGATGGAGGATTGGAAGGTAGGACAGATATGGCATTGAAACTTGTAGGAGGCGGTC
ACCTAATTTGCAACTTTAAGACAACCTACAGAAGCAAAAAGCCTGCTAAAAATCTTAAAATGCCAGGGGT
GTACTACGTGGATCATAGACTTGAACGTATCAAGGAAGCTGACAAAGAGACTTACGTTGAACAACACGAA
GTCGCCGTCGCCAGATACTGTGACTTACCTTCAAAGTTAGGTCATAAACTGAATGGTATGGATGAATTGT
ATAAGTAAGGCGCGCCACTT
