>Addgene plasmid #44877 | pFA6a-link-yoTagRFP-T-CaURA3 | addgene partial sequence | sequence record 72633 | T7 5'-TAATACGACTCACTATAGGG-3'
GGATCTGATATCATCGATGAATTCGAGCTCGTTTTCGACACTGGATGGCGGCGTTAGTATCGAATCGACA
GCAGTATAGCGACCAGCATTCACATACGATTGACGCATGATATTACTTTCTGCGCACTTAACTTCGCATC
TGGGCAGATGATGTCGAGGCGAAAAAAAATATAAATCACGCTAACATTTGATTAAAATAGAACAACTACA
ATATAAAAAAACTATACAAATGACAAGTTCTTGAAAACAAGAATCTTTTTATTGTCAGTACTGATTATAA
TTGGCCAGTCTTTTTCAAATAAGCATTCCAACCAGCATCTCTATACCTTTTACCTTCAATATCTGGATCT
CTTCCTTTACCAAACAATCCTCTACCAACAATGATAATATCAGTTCCAGTGCTAACAACTTCATCAACAG
TTCTATATTGTTGTCCTAATCCATCACCTTTATCATCTAATCCAACTCCAGGTGTCATAATAAGCCAATC
AAATCCTTCTTCTTGTCCACCCATATCACGTTGGGCAATAAATCCAATAACAAATTCCTTATCGGATTTA
GCAATTTCAACAGTTTTTTGAGAATATTCTCCATATGCTAATGATCCCACTGATGATAATTCAGCTAACA
TCAATAACCCTCTTGGCTCTTGGTTGGTGGTGGTTTCTTTAGCTCCCTGTTTTAATCCTTCAACTACTCC
ATTCCCAGTGACACCATGAGCATTAGTAATATCTGCCCAACTACTAATTTTATAAACTCCACCAATATAT
TGTTTCTTCACGGTATTACCAATATCAGCAAATTTTCTATCTTCAAAA
